>Addgene plasmid #98847 | Dnase1L3 R206C pIRES-DsRed | addgene full sequence | sequence record 271045 | Addgene NGS Result
TTCCTGCGTTATCCCCTGATTCTGTGGATAACCGTATTACCGCCATGCATTAGTTATTAATAGTAATCAA
TTACGGGGTCATTAGTTCATAGCCCATATATGGAGTTCCGCGTTACATAACTTACGGTAAATGGCCCGCC
TGGCTGACCGCCCAACGACCCCCGCCCATTGACGTCAATAATGACGTATGTTCCCATAGTAACGCCAATA
GGGACTTTCCATTGACGTCAATGGGTGGAGTATTTACGGTAAACTGCCCACTTGGCAGTACATCAAGTGT
ATCATATGCCAAGTACGCCCCCTATTGACGTCAATGACGGTAAATGGCCCGCCTGGCATTATGCCCAGTA
CATGACCTTATGGGACTTTCCTACTTGGCAGTACATCTACGTATTAGTCATCGCTATTACCATGGTGATG
CGGTTTTGGCAGTACATCAATGGGCGTGGATAGCGGTTTGACTCACGGGGATTTCCAAGTCTCCACCCCA
TTGACGTCAATGGGAGTTTGTTTTGGCACCAAAATCAACGGGACTTTCCAAAATGTCGTAACAACTCCGC
CCCATTGACGCAAATGGGCGGTAGGCGTGTACGGTGGGAGGTCTATATAAGCAGAGCTGGTTTAGTGAAC
CGTCAGATCCGCTAGCGCTACCGGACTCAGATCTCGAGCTCAAGCTTCGAATTCATGTCACGGGAGCTGG
CCCCACTGCTGCTTCTCCTCCTCTCCATCCACAGCGCCCTGGCCATGAGGATCTGCTCCTTCAACGTCAG
GTCCTTTGGGGAAAGCAAGCAGGAAGACAAGAATGCCATGGATGTCATTGTGAAGGTCATCAAACGCTGT
GACATCATACTCGTGATGGAAATCAAGGACAGCAACAACAGGATCTGCCCCATACTGATGGAGAAGCTGA
ACAGAAATTCAAGGAGAGGCATAACGTACAACTATGTGATTAGCTCTCGGCTTGGAAGAAACACATATAA
AGAACAATATGCCTTTCTCTACAAGGAAAAGCTGGTGTCTGTGAAGAGGAGTTATCACTACCATGACTAT
CAGGATGGAGACGCAGATGTGTTTTCCAGGGAGCCCTTTGTGGTCTGGTTCCAATCTCCCCACACTGCTG
TCAAAGACTTCGTGATTATCCCCCTGCACACCACCCCAGAGACATCCGTTAAGGAGATCGATGAGTTGGT
TGAGGTCTACACGGACGTGAAACACCGCTGGAAGGCGGAGAATTTCATTTTCATGGGTGACTTCAATGCC
GGCTGCAGCTACGTCCCCAAGAAGGCCTGGAAGAACATCTGCTTGAGGACTGACCCCAGGTTTGTTTGGC
TGATCGGGGACCAAGAGGACACCACGGTGAAGAAGAGCACCAACTGTGCATATGACAGGATTGTGCTTAG
AGGACAAGAAATCGTCAGTTCTGTTGTTCCCAAGTCAAACAGTGTTTTTGACTTCCAGAAAGCTTACAAG
CTGACTGAAGAGGAGGCCCTGGATGTCAGCGACCACTTTCCAGTTGAATTTAAACTACAGTCTTCAAGGG
CCTTCACCAACAGCAAAAAATCTGTCACTCTAAGGAAGAAAACAAAGAGCAAACGCTCCTAGGGATCCGC
CCCTCTCCCTCCCCCCCCCCTAACGTTACTGGCCGAAGCCGCTTGGAATAAGGCCGGTGTGCGTTTGTCT
ATATGTTATTTTCCACCATATTGCCGTCTTTTGGCAATGTGAGGGCCCGGAAACCTGGCCCTGTCTTCTT
GACGAGCATTCCTAGGGGTCTTTCCCCTCTCGCCAAAGGAATGCAAGGTCTGTTGAATGTCGTGAAGGAA
GCAGTTCCTCTGGAAGCTTCTTGAAGACAAACAACGTCTGTAGCGACCCTTTGCAGGCAGCGGAACCCCC
CACCTGGCGACAGGTGCCTCTGCGGCCAAAAGCCACGTGTATAAGATACACCTGCAAAGGCGGCACAACC
CCAGTGCCACGTTGTGAGTTGGATAGTTGTGGAAAGAGTCAAATGGCTCTCCTCAAGCGTATTCAACAAG
GGGCTGAAGGATGCCCAGAAGGTACCCCATTGTATGGGATCTGATCTGGGGCCTCGGTACACATGCTTTA
CATGTGTTTAGTCGAGGTTAAAAAAACGTCTAGGCCCCCCGAACCACGGGGACGTGGTTTTCCTTTGAAA
AACACGATGATAATATGGCCACAACCATGGCCTCCTCCGAGAACGTCATCACCGAGTTCATGCGCTTCAA
GGTGCGCATGGAGGGCACCGTGAACGGCCACGAGTTCGAGATCGAGGGCGAGGGCGAGGGCCGCCCCTAC
GAGGGCCACAACACCGTGAAGCTGAAGGTGACCAAGGGCGGCCCCCTGCCCTTCGCCTGGGACATCCTGT
CCCCCCAGTTCCAGTACGGCTCCAAGGTGTACGTGAAGCACCCCGCCGACATCCCCGACTACAAGAAGCT
GTCCTTCCCCGAGGGCTTCAAGTGGGAGCGCGTGATGAACTTCGAGGACGGCGGCGTGGCGACCGTGACC
CAGGACTCCTCCCTGCAGGACGGCTGCTTCATCTACAAGGTGAAGTTCATCGGCGTGAACTTCCCCTCCG
ACGGCCCCGTGATGCAGAAGAAGACCATGGGCTGGGAGGCCTCCACCGAGCGCCTGTACCCCCGCGACGG
CGTGCTGAAGGGCGAGACCCACAAGGCCCTGAAGCTGAAGGACGGCGGCCACTACCTGGTGGAGTTCAAG
TCTATCTACATGGCCAAGAAGCCCGTGCAGCTGCCCGGCTACTACTACGTGGACGCCAAGCTGGACATCA
CCTCCCACAACGAGGACTACACCATCGTGGAGCAGTACGAGCGCACCGAGGGCCGCCACCACCTGTTCCT
GTAGCGGCCGCGACTCTAGATCATAATCAGCCATACCACATTTGTAGAGGTTTTACTTGCTTTAAAAAAC
CTCCCACACCTCCCCCTGAACCTGAAACATAAAATGAATGCAATTGTTGTTGTTAACTTGTTTATTGCAG
CTTATAATGGTTACAAATAAAGCAATAGCATCACAAATTTCACAAATAAAGCATTTTTTTCACTGCATTC
TAGTTGTGGTTTGTCCAAACTCATCAATGTATCTTAAGGCGTAAATTGTAAGCGTTAATATTTTGTTAAA
ATTCGCGTTAAATTTTTGTTAAATCAGCTCATTTTTTAACCAATAGGCCGAAATCGGCAAAATCCCTTAT
AAATCAAAAGAATAGACCGAGATAGGGT
[37 nt withheld, positions 3249-3285]
AAAGAACGTGGACTCCAACGTCAAAGG
[49 nt withheld, positions 3313-3361]
T
[91 nt withheld, positions 3363-3453]
G
[124 nt withheld, positions 3455-3578]
CAGGTGGCACTTTTCGGGGAAATGTGCGCGGAACCCCTATTTGTTTATTTTTCTAAATACATTCAAATAT
GTATCCGCTCATGAGACAATAACCCTGATAAATGCTTCAATAATATTGAAAAAGGAAGAGTCCTGAGGCG
GAAAGAACCAGCTGTGGAATGTGTGTCAGTTAGGGTGTGGAAAGTCCCCAGGCTCCCCAGCAGGCAGAAG
TATGCAAAGCATGCATCTCAATTAGTCAGCAACCAGGTGTGGAAAGTCCCCAGGCTCCCCAGCAGGCAGA
AGTATGCAAAGCATGCATCTCAATTAGTCAGCAACCATAGTCCCGCCCCTAACTCCGCCCATCCCGCCCC
TAACTCCGCCCAGTTCCGCCCATTCTCCGCCCCATGGCTGACTAATTTTTTTTATTTATGCAGAGGCCGA
GGCCGCCTCGGCCTCTGAGCTATTCCAGAAGTAGTGAGGAGGCTTTTTTGGAGGCCTAGGCTTTTGCAAA
GATCGATCAAGAGACAGGATGAGGATCGTTTCGCATGATTGAACAAGATGGATTGCACGCAGGTTCTCCG
GCCGCTTGGGTGGAGAGGCTATTCGGCTATGACTGGGCACAACAGACAATCGGCTGCTCTGATGCCGCCG
TGTTCCGGCTGTCAGCGCAGGGGCGCCCGGTTCTTTTTGTCAAGACCGACCTGTCCGGTGCCCTGAATGA
ACTGCAAGACGAGGCAGCGCGGCTATCGTGGCTGGCCACGACGGGCGTTCCTTGCGCAGCTGTGCTCGAC
GTTGTCACTGAAGCGGGAAGGGACTGGCTGCTATTGGGCGAAGTGCCGGGGCAGGATCTCCTGTCATCTC
ACCTTGCTCCTGCCGAGAAAGTATCCATCATGGCTGATGCAATGCGGCGGCTGCATACGCTTGATCCGGC
TACCTGCCCATTCGACCACCAAGCGAAACATCGCATCGAGCGAGCACGTACTCGGATGGAAGCCGGTCTT
GTCGATCAGGATGATCTGGACGAAGAGCATCAGGGGCTCGCGCCAGCCGAACTGTTCGCCAGGCTCAAGG
CGAGCATGCCCGACGGCGAGGATCTCGTCGTGACCCATGGCGATGCCTGCTTGCCGAATATCATGGTGGA
AAATGGCCGCTTTTCTGGATTCATCGACTGTGGCCGGCTGGGTGTGGCGGACCGCTATCAGGACATAGCG
TTGGCTACCCGTGATATTGCTGAAGAGCTTGGCGGCGAATGGGCTGACCGCTTCCTCGTGCTTTACGGTA
TCGCCGCTCCCGATTCGCAGCGCATCGCCTTCTATCGCCTTCTTGACGAGTTCTTCTGAGCGGGACTCTG
GGGTTCGAAATGACCGACCAAGCGACGCCCAACCTGCCATCACGAGATTTCGATTCCACCGCCGCCTTCT
ATGAAAGGTTGGGCTTCGGAATCGTTTTCCGGGACGCCGGCTGGATGATCCTCCAGCGCGGGGATCTCAT
GCTGGAGTTCTTCGCCCACCCTAGGGGGAGGCTAACTGAAACACGGAAGGAGACAATACCGGAAGGAACC
CGCGCTATGACGGCAATAAAAAGACAGAATAAAACGCACGGTGTTGGGTCGTTTGTTCATAAACGCGGGG
TTCGGTCCCAGGGCTGGCACTCTGTCGATACCCCACCGAGACCCCATTGGGGCCAATACGCCCGCGTTTC
TTCCTTTTCCCCACCCCACCCCCCAAGTTCGGGTGAAGGCCCAGGGCTCGCAGCCAACGTCGGGGCGGCA
GGCCCTGCCATAGCCTCAGGTTACTCATATATACTTTAGATTGATTTAAAACTTCATTTTTAATTTAAAA
GGATCTAGGTGAAGATCCTTTTTGATAATCTCATGACCAAAATCCCTTAACGTGAGTTTTCGTTCCACTG
AGCGTCAGACCCCGTAGAAAAGATCAAAGGATCTTCTTGAGATCCTTTTTTTCTGCGCGTAATCTGCTGC
TTGCAAACAAAAAAACCACCGCTACCAGCGGTGGTTTGTTTGCCGGATCAAGAGCTACCAACTCTTTTTC
CGAAGGTAACTGGCTTCAGCAGAGCGCAGATACCAAATACTGTTCTTCTAGTGTAGCCGTAGTTAGGCCA
CCACTTCAAGAACTCTGTAGCACCGCCTACATACCTCGCTCTGCTAATCCTGTTACCAGTGGCTGCTGCC
AGTGGCGATAAGTCGTGTCTTACCGGGTTGGACTCAAGACGATAGTTACCGGATAAGGCGCAGCGGTCGG
GCTGAACGGGGGGTTCGTGCACACAGCCCAGCTTGGAGCGAACGACCTACACCGAACTGAGATACCTACA
GCGTGAGCTATGAGAAAGCGCCACGCTTCCCGAAGGGAGAAAGGCGGACAGGTATCCGGTAAGCGGCAGG
GTCGGAACAGGAGAGCGCACGAGGGAGCTTCCAGGGGGAAACGCCTGGTATCTTTATAGTCCTGTCGGGT
TTCGCCACCTCTGACTTGAGCGTCGATTTTTGTGATGCTCGTCAGGGGGGCGGAGCCTATGGAAAAACGC
CAGCAACGCGGCCTTTTTACGGTTCCTGGCCTTTTGCTGGCCTTTTGCTCACATGTTCT
Features (pLannotate 1.2.2; 17 found; start..end, strand, type, name):
      9..43      +  rep_origin     RSF ori (fragment): Plasmids containing the RSF 1030 origin of replication can be propagated in E. coli cells that contain additional plasmids with compatible origins.
    111..414     +  enhancer       CMV enhancer: human cytomegalovirus immediate early enhancer
    415..618     +  promoter       CMV promoter: human cytomegalovirus (CMV) immediate early promoter
    641..684     +  misc_feature   MCS (fragment): multiple cloning site
    685..1599    +  CDS            DNASE1L3: DNSL3_HUMAN - Also known as DHP2, DNAS1L3. Experimental evidence at protein level: Swiss-Prot protein existence level 1. Has DNA hydrolytic activity. Is capable of both single- and double-stranded DNA cleavage, producing DNA fragments with 3'-OH ends (By similarity). Can cleave chromatin to nucleosomal units and cleaves nucleosomal and liposome-coated DNA (PubMed:9070308, PubMed:9714828, PubMed:14646506, PubMed:10807908, PubMed:27293190). Acts in internucleosomal DNA fragmentation (INDF) during apoptosis and necrosis (PubMed:23229555, PubMed:24312463). The role in apoptosis includes myogenic a
   1610..2196    +  misc_feature   IRES2: internal ribosome entry site (IRES) of the encephalomyocarditis virus (EMCV)
   2197..2871    +  CDS            DsRed2: DsRed2 is a basic (constitutively fluorescent) red fluorescent protein published in 2006, derived from Discosoma sp..
   2889..2972    +  CDS            large T antigen (fragment): large T antigen from SV40 (simian virus 40)
   2995..3116    +  polyA_signal   SV40 poly(A) signal: SV40 polyadenylation signal
   3150..3578    -  rep_origin     f1 ori (sequence partly withheld): f1 bacteriophage origin of replication; arrow indicates direction of (+) strand synthesis
   3605..3709    +  promoter       AmpR promoter: bla
   3711..4068    +  promoter       SV40 promoter: SV40 enhancer and early promoter
   4103..4897    +  CDS            NeoR/KanR: aminoglycoside phosphotransferase from Tn5; aph(3')-II (or nptII); confers resistance to neomycin, kanamycin, and G418 (Geneticin®)
   4918..5070    +  CDS            ble (fragment): BLE_KLEPN - Experimental evidence at protein level: Swiss-Prot protein existence level 1. Binding protein with a strong affinity to the bleomycin family of antibiotics. Binds to CL990; an antimitotic-antibiotic compound. From Klebsiella pneumoniae.
   5129..5176    +  polyA_signal   HSV TK poly(A) signal: herpes simplex virus thymidine kinase polyadenylation signal (Cole and Stacy, 1985)
   5267..5283    -  polyA_signal   bGH poly(A) signal (fragment): bovine growth hormone polyadenylation signal
   5505..6093    +  rep_origin     ori: high-copy-number ColE1/pMB1/pBR322/pUC origin of replication
