[The description below was written by a language model from this plasmid's Addgene catalogue record and pLannotate feature annotations shown in this document.]
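Description:
Dnase1L3 R206C pIRES-DsRed is a mammalian expression plasmid of about 6.2 kb built on the Clontech pIRES2-DsRed2 backbone. It is propagated in E. coli through a high-copy ColE1/pUC-type origin and also carries an f1 phage origin. A single NeoR/KanR (Tn5 aminoglycoside phosphotransferase) gene provides both selections. A bacterial bla-type promoter drives it for kanamycin resistance in E. coli, and the adjacent SV40 enhancer/early promoter drives it for G418 selection in mammalian cells, with an HSV TK polyadenylation signal terminating the cassette. The short RSF ori, ble, bGH poly(A) and SV40 large T annotations in the feature table are small fragment matches rather than functional elements.

The payload is a bicistronic transcription unit under the human CMV immediate-early enhancer and promoter. The human DNASE1L3 (DNase gamma) coding sequence, roughly 0.9 kb, was inserted between the EcoRI and BamHI sites of the multiple cloning site, both of which are retained. It carries the R206C substitution, a mutation associated with HUVS that greatly reduces nuclease activity. Downstream, the EMCV internal ribosome entry site (IRES2) allows cap-independent translation of DsRed2 from the same mRNA, which ends at an SV40 polyadenylation signal. DsRed2 is therefore made as a separate protein rather than a fusion, so red fluorescence marks transfected cells expressing the untagged nuclease. The plasmid is intended for expressing this low-activity Dnase1L3 variant in mammalian cells. The associated publication concerns the role of Dnase1L3 in inflammasome-dependent cytokine secretion.
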