Addgene plasmid #98847: Dnase1L3 R206C pIRES-DsRed
Purpose: Expresses Human Dnase1L3 with activity-reducing HUVS mutation R206C in mammalian cells along with DsRed
Depositing lab: Peter Keyel. Publication: Dnase1L3 Regulates Inflammasome-Dependent Cytokine Secretion. Shi G, Abbott KN, Wu W, Salter RD, Keyel PA. Front Immunol. 2017 May 8;8:522. doi: 10.3389/fimmu.2017.00522. eCollection 2017. PubMed 28533778.
Backbone
  Vector backbone: pIRES2-DsRed2
  Backbone manufacturer: Clontech
  Backbone size w/o insert (bp): 5300
  Total vector size (bp): 6200
  Vector type: Mammalian Expression
  Selectable markers: Neomycin (select with G418)
Growth in bacteria
  Bacterial resistance: Kanamycin, 50 μg/mL
  Growth temperature: 37°C
  Growth strain: DH5alpha
  Copy number: Unknown
Gene/Insert
  Gene/Insert name: Dnase1L3 (alt name: Dnase gamma)
  Species: H. sapiens (human)
  Insert size (bp): 914
  Mutation: R206C which greatly reduces nuclease activity
  GenBank ID: DQ896097.2
  Entrez Gene: DNASE1L3 (a.k.a. DHP2, DNAS1L3, LSD, SLEB16)
  Promoter: CMV
  Tag / fusion protein: IRES DsRed
  Cloning method: Restriction Enzyme; 5′ cloning site EcoRI (not destroyed); 3′ cloning site BamHI (not destroyed)
  Sequencing primers: 5′ CMV forward (Genewiz Universal); 3′ IRES- (custom)
Resource information
  A portion of this plasmid was derived from a plasmid made by: Dnase1L3 cloned by PCR initially from Open Biosystems
Terms and licenses: Academic/Nonprofit Terms; Industry Terms: Not Available to Industry
How to cite: Dnase1L3 R206C pIRES-DsRed was a gift from Peter Keyel (Addgene plasmid # 98847 ; http://n2t.net/addgene:98847 ; RRID:Addgene_98847)
